Addgene plasmid #223380: pYPQAT08
Purpose: T-DNA vector for SpRY mediated mutagenesis for dicot plants; NG or NA PAM preference; SpRY was driven by ZmUbi1 and the sgRNA was driven by AtU3 promoter; BASTA for plants selection.
Depositing lab: Yiping Qi. Depositing organization: University of Maryland, College Park. Publication: A comprehensive all-in-one CRISPR toolbox for large-scale screens in plants. Cheng Y, Li G, Qi A, Mandlik R, Pan C, Wang D, Ge S, Qi Y. Plant Cell. 2025 Apr 9:koaf081. doi: 10.1093/plcell/koaf081. PubMed 40202185.
Backbone
  Vector backbone: pYPQ166-SpRY
  Vector type: Plant Expression, CRISPR
  Selectable markers: Basta
Growth in bacteria
  Bacterial resistance: Kanamycin, 50 μg/mL
  Growth temperature: 37°C
  Growth strain: DH5alpha
  Copy number: High Copy
Gene/Insert
  Gene/Insert name: ZmUbi-SpRY-AtU3-gRNA scaffold
  Tag / fusion protein: NLS; 3x FLAG
Terms and licenses: Academic/Nonprofit Terms; Industry Terms: Not Available to Industry
How to cite: pYPQAT08 was a gift from Yiping Qi (Addgene plasmid # 223380 ; http://n2t.net/addgene:223380 ; RRID:Addgene_223380)
