[The description below was written by a language model from this plasmid's Addgene catalogue record and pLannotate feature annotations shown in this document.]
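Description:
pYPQAT08 is a 16.6 kb all-in-one binary T-DNA vector for CRISPR mutagenesis in dicot plants, delivered by Agrobacterium-mediated transformation. Outside the T-DNA borders it carries a kanamycin resistance gene (aphA-3 type), a high-copy ColE1/pUC-type origin with the pBR322 bom region for propagation in E. coli, and the pVS1 oriV, RepA and StaA functions that allow replication and stable maintenance in Agrobacterium.

Between the nopaline-type right and left border repeats sit three functional units. The maize polyubiquitin (ZmUbi1) promoter drives SpRY, an engineered Streptococcus pyogenes Cas9 variant with greatly relaxed PAM requirements; the record describes its preference as NG or NA. The nuclease is listed as carrying an NLS and a 3x FLAG tag (the annotation detects only a partial FLAG match upstream of the Cas9 coding sequence), and it is terminated by the pea rbcS-E9 terminator. Downstream is the guide RNA unit, which the catalogue entry says is driven by the Arabidopsis U3 promoter; this promoter is not picked up in the feature table, which does show the S. pyogenes gRNA scaffold preceded by a lacZα/lac promoter segment. That segment may be a replaceable stuffer for screening spacer insertions, but the record does not state this. The attB1, attB5 and attB2 sites flanking these units are remnants of multisite Gateway assembly. The third unit is an enhanced CaMV 35S promoter driving bar (phosphinothricin acetyltransferase) with the CaMV poly(A) signal, which gives Basta/glufosinate selection of transformed plants.

The vector belongs to a plant CRISPR toolbox intended for large-scale screens, where SpRY's broad targeting range expands the set of editable sites.
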