Features (pLannotate 1.2.2; 35 found; start..end, strand, type, name):
    283..307     -  misc_feature   RB T-DNA repeat: right border repeat from nopaline C58 T-DNA
    373..527     -  CDS            lacZα (fragment): LacZα fragment of β-galactosidase; lacZ fragment
    542..2539    +  promoter       Ubi promoter: maize polyubiquitin gene promoter
   2582..2606    +  protein_bind   attB1: mutant version of attB; recombination site for the Gateway® BP reaction BP Clonase™
   2670..2689    +  CDS            2xFLAG (fragment): two tandem FLAG® epitope tags
   2745..6845    +  CDS            cas9: CAS9_STRP1 - Also known as csn1 From Streptococcus pyogenes serotype M1.
   6903..7526    +  terminator     E9 terminator: terminator and polyadenylation signal from the pea rbcS-E9 gene
   7568..7588    +  protein_bind   attB5: mutant version of attB; core recombination site for the Gateway® BP reaction BP Clonase™
   7959..7977    -  rep_origin     f1 ori (fragment): f1 bacteriophage origin of replication; arrow indicates direction of (+) strand synthesis
   7982..8137    -  CDS            lacZα (fragment): LacZα fragment of β-galactosidase; lacZ fragment
   8145..8163    +  promoter       T7 promoter: promoter for bacteriophage T7 RNA polymerase
   8172..8195    -  misc_feature   MCS (fragment): pBluescript multiple cloning site
   8211..8229    -  promoter       T3 promoter: promoter for bacteriophage T3 RNA polymerase
   8272..8294    -  protein_bind   lac operator (fragment): The lac repressor binds to the lac operator to inhibit transcription in E. coli. This inhibition can be relieved by adding lactose or isopropyl-β-D-thiogalactopyranoside (IPTG). lac repressor encoded by lacI
   8298..8328    -  promoter       lac promoter: promoter for the E. coli lac operon
   8343..8364    -  protein_bind   CAP binding site: CAP binding activates transcription in the presence of cAMP. E. coli catabolite activator protein
   8406..8481    +  misc_RNA       gRNA scaffold: guide RNA scaffold for the Streptococcus pyogenes CRISPR/Cas9 system
   8684..8708    -  protein_bind   attB2: mutant version of attB; recombination site for the Gateway® BP reaction BP Clonase™
   8726..8761    -  misc_feature   MCS (fragment): pBluescript multiple cloning site
   8798..8820    -  protein_bind   lac operator (fragment): The lac repressor binds to the lac operator to inhibit transcription in E. coli. This inhibition can be relieved by adding lactose or isopropyl-β-D-thiogalactopyranoside (IPTG). lac repressor encoded by lacI
   8824..8854    -  promoter       lac promoter: promoter for the E. coli lac operon
   8869..8890    -  protein_bind   CAP binding site: CAP binding activates transcription in the presence of cAMP. E. coli catabolite activator protein
   8903..8991    -  CDS            lacI (fragment): lac repressor; lacI; The lac repressor binds to the lac operator to inhibit transcription in E. coli. This inhibition can be relieved by adding lactose or isopropyl-β-D-thiogalactopyranoside (IPTG).
   9081..9757    +  promoter       CaMV 35S promoter (enhanced): cauliflower mosaic virus 35S promoter with a duplicated enhancer region
   9802..10350   +  CDS            bar: PAT_STRHY - Experimental evidence at protein level: Swiss-Prot protein existence level 1. Inactivates phosphinothricin (PPT) by transfer of an acetyl group from acetyl CoA. Can also acetylate demethylphosphinothricin but not PTT or glutamate. This enzyme is an effector of phosphinothricin tripeptide (PTT or bialaphos) resistance. From Streptomyces hygroscopicus. Introduced by genetic manipulation and expressed in glufosinate-tolerant maize by Dekalb Genetics.
  10360..10534   +  polyA_signal   CaMV poly(A) signal: cauliflower mosaic virus polyadenylation signal
  10612..10636   -  misc_feature   LB T-DNA repeat: left border repeat from nopaline C58 T-DNA
  11061..11855   +  CDS            KanR: aminoglycoside phosphotransferase; aphA-3; confers resistance to kanamycin
  11942..12530   +  rep_origin     ori: high-copy-number ColE1/pMB1/pBR322/pUC origin of replication
  12716..12856   -  misc_feature   bom: basis of mobility region from pBR322
  12958..12997   -  CDS            rop (fragment): Rop protein, which maintains plasmids at low copy number; rop
  13200..13394   -  rep_origin     pVS1 oriV: origin of replication for the Pseudomonas plasmid pVS1 (Heeb et al., 2000)
  13460..14533   -  CDS            pVS1 RepA: replication protein from the Pseudomonas plasmid pVS1 (Heeb et al., 2000)
  14962..15591   -  CDS            pVS1 StaA: stability protein from the Pseudomonas plasmid pVS1 (Heeb et al., 2000)
  16151..16552   -  CDS            Y4CG_SINFN (fragment): Protein inferred from homology: Swiss-Prot protein existence level 3. From Sinorhizobium fredii (strain NBRC 101917 / NGR234).
>Addgene plasmid #223380 | pYPQAT08 | addgene full sequence | sequence record 452338 | Addgene NGS Result
CTACTTTATGCGACTAAAACACGCGACAAGAAAACGCCAGGAAAAGGGCAGGGCGGCAGCCTGTCGCGTA
ACTTAGGACTTGTGCGACATGTCGTTTTCAGAAGACGGCTGCACTGAACGTCAGAAGCCGACTGCACTAT
AGCAGCGGAGGGGTTGGATCAAAGTACTTTGATCCCGAGGGGAACCCTGTGGTTGGCATGCACATACAAA
TGGACGAACGGATAAACCTTTTCACGCCCTTTTAAATATCCGATTATTCTAATAAACGCTCTTTTCTCTT
AGGTTTACCCGCCAATATATCCTGTCAAACACTGATAGTTTAAACTGAAGGCGGGAAACGACAATCTGAT
CCAAGCTCAAGCTGCTCTAGCATTCGCCATTCAGGCTGCGCAACTGTTGGGAAGGGCGATCGGTGCGGGC
CTCTTCGCTATTACGCCAGCTGGCGAAAGGGGGATGTGCTGCAAGGCGATTAAGTTGGGTAACGCCAGGG
TTTTCCCAGTCACGACGTTGTAAAACGACGGCCAGTGCCAAGCTTGCATGCCTGCAGTGCAGCGTGACCC
GGTCGTGCCCCTCTCTAGAGATAATGAGCATTGCATGTCTAAGTTATAAAAAATTACCACATATTTTTTT
TGTCACACTTGTTTGAAGTGCAGTTTATCTATCTTTATACATATATTTAAACTTTACTCTACGAATAATA
TAATCTATAGTACTACAATAATATCAGTGTTTTAGAGAATCATATAAATGAACAGTTAGACATGGTCTAA
AGGACAATTGAGTATTTTGACAACAGGACTCTACAGTTTTATCTTTTTAGTGTGCATGTGTTCTCCTTTT
TTTTTGCAAATAGCTTCACCTATATAATACTTCATCCATTTTATTAGTACATCCATTTAGGGTTTAGGGT
TAATGGTTTTTATAGACTAATTTTTTTAGTACATCTATTTTATTCTATTTTAGCCTCTAAATTAAGAAAA
CTAAAACTCTATTTTAGTTTTTTTATTTAATAATTTAGATATAAAATAGAATAAAATAAAGTGACTAAAA
ATTAAACAAATACCCTTTAAGAAATTAAAAAAACTAAGGAAACATTTTTCTTGTTTCGAGTAGATAATGC
CAGCCTGTTAAACGCCGTCGACGAGTCTAACGGACACCAACCAGCGAACCAGCAGCGTCGCGTCGGGCCA
AGCGAAGCAGACGGCACGGCATCTCTGTCGCTGCCTCTGGACCCCTCTCGAGAGTTCCGCTCCACCGTTG
GACTTGCTCCGCTGTCGGCATCCAGAAATTGCGTGGCGGAGCGGCAGACGTGAGCCGGCACGGCAGGCGG
CCTCCTCCTCCTCTCACGGCACCGGCAGCTACGGGGGATTCCTTTCCCACCGCTCCTTCGCTTTCCCTTC
CTCGCCCGCCGTAATAAATAGACACCCCCTCCACACCCTCTTTCCCCAACCTCGTGTTGTTCGGAGCGCA
CACACACACAACCAGATCTCCCCCAAATCCACCCGTCGGCACCTCCGCTTCAAGGTACGCCGCTCGTCCY
CCCCCCCCCCCCCCTCTCTACCTTCTCTAGATCGGCGTTCCGGTCCATGGTTAGGGCCCGGTAGTTCTAC
TTCTGTTCATGTTTGTGTTAGATCCGTGTTTGTGTTAGATCCGTGCTGCTAGCGTTCGTACACGGATGCG
ACCTGTACGTCAGACACGTTCTGATTGCTAACTTGCCAGTGTTTCTCTTTGGGGAATCCTGGGATGGCTC
TAGCCGTTCCGCAGACGGGATCGATTTCATGATTTTTTTTGTTTCGTTGCATAGGGTTTGGTTTGCCCTT
TTCCTTTATTTCAATATATGCCGTGCACTTGTTTGTCGGGTCATCTTTTCATGCTTTTTTTTGTCTTGGT
TGTGATGATGTGGTCTGGTTGGGCGGTCGTTCTAGATCGGAGTAGAATTAATTCTGTTTCAAACTACCTG
GTGGATTTATTAATTTTGGATCTGTATGTGTGTGCCATACATATTCATAGTTACGAATTGAAGATGATGG
ATGGAAATATCGATCTAGGATAGGTATACATGTTGATGCGGGTTTTACTGATGCATATACAGAGATGCTT
TTTGTTCGCTTGGTTGTGATGATGTGGTGTGGTTGGGCGGTCGTTCATTCGTTCTAGATCGGAGTAGAAT
ACTGTTTCAAACTACCTGGTGTATTTATTAATTTTGGAACTGTATGTGTGTGTCATACATCTTCATAGTT
ACGAGTTTAAGATGGATGGAAATATCGATCTAGGATAGGTATACATGTTGATGTGGGTTTTACTGATGCA
TATACATGATGGCATATGCAGCATCTATTCATATGCTCTAACCTTGAGTACCTATCTATTATAATAAACA
AGTATGTTTTATAATTATTTTGATCTTGATATACTTGGATGATGGCATATGCAGCAGCTATATGTGGATT
TTTTTAGCCCTGCCTTCATACGCTATTTATTTGCTTGGTACTGTTTCTTTTGTCGATGCTCACCCTGTTG
TTTGGTGTTACTTCTGCAGGTCGACTCTAGAGGATCCCCTCGAGGCGCGCCAAGCTATCAAACAAGTTTG
TACAAAAAAGCAGGCTCCGAATTCGCCCTTCACCATGGATTACAAGGACCACGACGGGGATTACAAGGAC
CACGACATTGATTACAAGGATGATGATGACAAGATGGCTCCGAAGAAGAAGAGGAAGGTTGGCATCCACG
GGGTGCCAGCTGCTGACAAGAAGTACTCGATCGGCCTCGATATTGGGACTAACTCTGTTGGCTGGGCCGT
GATCACCGACGAGTACAAGGTGCCCTCAAAGAAGTTCAAGGTCCTGGGCAACACCGATCGGCATTCCATC
AAGAAGAATCTCATTGGCGCTCTCCTGTTCGACAGCGGCGAGACGGCTGAGAGGACGCGGCTCAAGCGCA
CCGCCCGCAGGCGGTACACGCGCAGGAAGAATCGCATCTGCTACCTGCAGGAGATTTTCTCCAACGAGAT
GGCGAAGGTTGACGATTCTTTCTTCCACAGGCTGGAGGAGTCATTCCTCGTGGAGGAGGATAAGAAGCAC
GAGCGGCATCCAATCTTCGGCAACATTGTCGACGAGGTTGCCTACCACGAGAAGTACCCTACGATCTACC
ATCTGCGGAAGAAGCTCGTGGACTCCACAGATAAGGCGGACCTCCGCCTGATCTACCTCGCTCTGGCCCA
CATGATTAAGTTCAGGGGCCATTTCCTGATCGAGGGGGATCTCAACCCGGACAATAGCGATGTTGACAAG
CTGTTCATCCAGCTCGTGCAGACGTACAACCAGCTCTTCGAGGAGAACCCCATTAATGCGTCAGGCGTCG
ACGCGAAGGCTATCCTGTCCGCTAGGCTCTCGAAGTCTCGGCGCCTCGAGAACCTGATCGCCCAGCTGCC
GGGCGAGAAGAAGAACGGCCTGTTCGGGAATCTCATTGCGCTCAGCCTGGGGCTCACGCCCAACTTCAAG
TCGAATTTCGATCTCGCTGAGGACGCCAAGCTGCAGCTCTCCAAGGACACATACGACGATGACCTGGATA
ACCTCCTGGCCCAGATCGGCGATCAGTACGCGGACCTGTTCCTCGCTGCCAAGAATCTGTCGGACGCCAT
CCTCCTGTCTGATATTCTCAGGGTGAACACCGAGATTACGAAGGCTCCGCTCTCAGCCTCCATGATCAAG
CGCTACGACGAGCACCATCAGGATCTGACCCTCCTGAAGGCGCTGGTCAGGCAGCAGCTCCCCGAGAAGT
ACAAGGAGATCTTCTTCGATCAGTCGAAGAACGGCTACGCTGGGTACATTGACGGCGGGGCCTCTCAGGA
GGAGTTCTACAAGTTCATCAAGCCGATTCTGGAGAAGATGGACGGCACGGAGGAGCTGCTGGTGAAGCTC
AATCGCGAGGACCTCCTGAGGAAGCAGCGGACATTCGATAACGGCAGCATCCCACACCAGATTCATCTCG
GGGAGCTGCACGCTATCCTGAGGAGGCAGGAGGACTTCTACCCTTTCCTCAAGGATAACCGCGAGAAGAT
CGAGAAGATTCTGACTTTCAGGATCCCGTACTACGTCGGCCCACTCGCTAGGGGCAACTCCCGCTTCGCT
TGGATGACCCGCAAGTCAGAGGAGACGATCACGCCGTGGAACTTCGAGGAGGTGGTCGACAAGGGCGCTA
GCGCTCAGTCGTTCATCGAGAGGATGACGAATTTCGACAAGAACCTGCCAAATGAGAAGGTGCTCCCTAA
GCACTCGCTCCTGTACGAGTACTTCACAGTCTACAACGAGCTGACTAAGGTGAAGTATGTGACCGAGGGC
ATGAGGAAGCCGGCTTTCCTGTCTGGGGAGCAGAAGAAGGCCATCGTGGACCTCCTGTTCAAGACCAACC
GGAAGGTCACGGTTAAGCAGCTCAAGGAGGACTACTTCAAGAAGATTGAGTGCTTCGATTCGGTCGAGAT
CTCTGGCGTTGAGGACCGCTTCAACGCCTCCCTGGGGACCTACCACGATCTCCTGAAGATCATTAAGGAT
AAGGACTTCCTGGACAACGAGGAGAATGAGGATATCCTCGAGGACATTGTGCTGACACTCACTCTGTTCG
AGGACCGGGAGATGATCGAGGAGCGCCTGAAGACTTACGCCCATCTCTTCGATGACAAGGTCATGAAGCA
GCTCAAGAGGAGGAGGTACACCGGCTGGGGGAGGCTGAGCAGGAAGCTCATCAACGGCATTCGGGACAAG
CAGTCCGGGAAGACGATCCTCGACTTCCTGAAGAGCGATGGCTTCGCGAACCGCAATTTCATGCAGCTGA
TTCACGATGACAGCCTCACATTCAAGGAGGATATCCAGAAGGCTCAGGTGAGCGGCCAGGGGGACTCGCT
GCACGAGCATATCGCGAACCTCGCTGGCTCGCCAGCTATCAAGAAGGGGATTCTGCAGACCGTGAAGGTT
GTGGACGAGCTGGTGAAGGTCATGGGCAGGCACAAGCCTGAGAACATCGTCATTGAGATGGCCCGGGAGA
ATCAGACCACGCAGAAGGGCCAGAAGAACTCACGCGAGAGGATGAAGAGGATCGAGGAGGGCATTAAGGA
GCTGGGGTCCCAGATCCTCAAGGAGCACCCGGTGGAGAACACGCAGCTGCAGAATGAGAAGCTCTACCTG
TACTACCTCCAGAATGGCCGCGATATGTATGTGGACCAGGAGCTGGATATTAACAGGCTCAGCGATTACG
ACGTCGATCATATCGTTCCACAGTCATTCCTGAAGGATGACTCCATTGACAACAAGGTCCTCACCAGGTC
GGACAAGAACCGGGGCAAGTCTGATAATGTTCCTTCAGAGGAGGTCGTTAAGAAGATGAAGAACTACTGG
CGCCAGCTCCTGAATGCCAAGCTGATCACGCAGCGGAAGTTCGATAACCTCACAAAGGCTGAGAGGGGCG
GGCTCTCTGAGCTGGACAAGGCGGGCTTCATCAAGAGGCAGCTGGTCGAGACACGGCAGATCACTAAGCA
CGTTGCGCAGATTCTCGACTCACGGATGAACACTAAGTACGATGAGAATGACAAGCTGATCCGCGAGGTG
AAGGTCATCACCCTGAAGTCAAAGCTCGTCTCCGACTTCAGGAAGGATTTCCAGTTCTACAAGGTTCGGG
AGATCAACAATTACCACCATGCCCATGACGCGTACCTGAACGCGGTGGTCGGCACAGCTCTGATCAAGAA
GTACCCAAAGCTCGAGAGCGAGTTCGTGTACGGGGACTACAAGGTTTACGATGTGAGGAAGATGATCGCC
AAGTCGGAGCAGGAGATTGGCAAGGCTACCGCCAAGTACTTCTTCTACTCTAACATTATGAATTTCTTCA
AGACAGAGATCACTCTGGCCAATGGCGAGATCCGGAAGCGCCCCCTCATCGAGACGAACGGCGAGACGGG
GGAGATCGTGTGGGACAAGGGCAGGGATTTCGCGACCGTCAGGAAGGTTCTCTCCATGCCACAAGTGAAT
ATCGTCAAGAAGACAGAGGTCCAGACTGGCGGGTTCTCTAAGGAGTCAATTAGGCCTAAGCGGAACAGCG
ACAAGCTCATCGCCCGCAAGAAGGACTGGGATCCGAAGAAGTACGGCGGGTTCCTGTGGCCCACTGTGGC
CTACTCGGTCCTGGTTGTGGCGAAGGTTGAGAAGGGCAAGTCCAAGAAGCTCAAGAGCGTGAAGGAGCTG
CTGGGGATCACGATTATGGAGCGCTCCAGCTTCGAGAAGAACCCGATCGATTTCCTGGAGGCGAAGGGCT
ACAAGGAGGTGAAGAAGGACCTGATCATTAAGCTCCCCAAGTACTCACTCTTCGAGCTGGAGAACGGCAG
GAAGCGGATGCTGGCTTCCGCTAAGCAGCTGCAGAAGGGGAACGAGCTGGCTCTGCCGTCCAAGTATGTG
AACTTCCTCTACCTGGCCTCCCACTACGAGAAGCTCAAGGGCAGCCCCGAGGACAACGAGCAGAAGCAGC
TGTTCGTCGAGCAGCACAAGCATTACCTCGACGAGATCATTGAGCAGATTTCCGAGTTCTCCAAGCGCGT
GATCCTGGCCGACGCGAATCTGGATAAGGTCCTCTCCGCGTACAACAAGCACCGCGACAAGCCAATCAGG
GAGCAGGCTGAGAATATCATTCATCTCTTCACCCTGACGAGGCTCGGCGCCCCTAGGGCTTTCAAGTACT
TCGACACAACTATCGATCCGAAGCAGTACAGGAGCACTAAGGAGGTCCTGGACGCGACCCTCATCCACCA
GTCGATTACCGGCCTCTACGAGACGCGCATCGACCTGTCTCAGCTCGGGGGCGACAAGCGGCCAGCGGCG
ACGAAGAAGGCGGGGCAGGCGAAGAAGAAGAAGTGAGCTCAGAGCTTTCGTTCGTATCATCGGTTTCGAC
AACGTTCGTCAAGTTCAATGCATCAGTTTCATTGCGCACACACCAGAATCCTACTGAGTTTGAGTATTAT
GGCATTGGGAAAACTGTTTTTCTTGTACCATTTGTTGTGCTTGTAATTTACTGTGTTTTTTATTCGGTTT
TCGCTATCGAACTGTGAAATGGAAATGGATGGAGAAGAGTTAATGAATGATATGGTCCTTTTGTTCATTC
TCAAATTAATATTATTTGTTTTTTCTCTTATTTGTTGTGTGTTGAATTTGAAATTATAAGAGATATGCAA
ACATTTTGTTTTGAGTAAAAATGTGTCAAATCGTGGCCTCTAATGACCGAAGTTAATATGAGGAGTAAAA
CACTTGTAGTTGTACCATTATGCTTATTCACTAGGCAACAAATATATTTTCAGACCTAGAAAAGCTGCAA
ATGTTACTGAATACAAGTATGTCCTCTTGTGTTTTAGACATTTATGAACTTTCCTTTATGTAATTTTCCA
GAATCCTTGTCAGATTCTAATCATTGCTTTATAATTATAGTTATACTCATGGATTTGTAGTTGAGTATGA
AAATATTTTTTAATGCATTTTATGACTTGCCAATTGTTCCGGAACTCTAGATAAGCTTACCGGAAAGGGC
GAATTCGCAACTTTGTATACAAAAGTTGCCCCATGGCGTTCCCTCTAGATAACGCAGGATCCTATTTACT
TTAAATTTTTCTTATGGCTCAGCCTGTGATGGATAACTGAATCAAACAAATGGCGTCTGGGTTTAAGAAC
ATCTGTTTTGGCTATGTTGGACGAAACAAGTGAACTTTTAGGATCAACTTCCGTTTATATACGGAGCTTA
TATCGAGCAATAAGATAAGTGGGCTTTTTATGTAATTTAATGGGCTATCGTCCATATATTCACTAATACC
CATGCCCAGTACCCATGTATGCGTTTCATATAAGCTCCTAATTTCTCCCACATCGCTCAAATCTAAACAA
ATCTTGTTGTATATATAACACTGAGGGAGCACCATTGGTCAGAGACCGGCGCCGCTACAGGGCGCGTCCC
ATTCGCCATTCAGGCTGCGCAACTGTTGGGAAGGGCGATCGGTGCGGGCCTCTTCGCTATTACGCCAGCT
GGCGAAAGGGGGATGTGCTGCAAGGCGATTAAGTTGGGTAACGCCAGGGTTTTCCCAGTCACGACGTTGT
AAAACGACGGCCAGTGAGCGCGCGTAATACGACTCACTATAGGGCGAATTGGGTACCGGGCCCCCCCTCG
AGGTCCTCCAGCTTTTGTTCCCTTTAGTGAGGGTTAATTGCGCGCTTGGCGTAATCATGGTCATAGCTGT
TTCCTGTGTGAAATTGTTATCCGCTCACAATTCCACACAACATACGAGCCGGAAGCATAAAGTGTAAAGC
CTGGGGTGCCTAATGAGTGAGCTAACTCACATTAATTGCGTTGCGCTCACTGCCCGCTTTCCACCGGTGG
TCTCTGTTTTAGAGCTAGAAATAGCAAGTTAAAATAAGGCTAGTCCGTTATCAACTTGAAAAAGTGGCAC
CGAGTCGGTGCTTTTTTTTCCCTTTCCTTTTTTCTTTTTTTTGCCATAAACTTAAATTTGTATATCGATC
ATTGTAGATATTGAAAACCTAGAACAAACCAACATCCATGTGAATGTCTTTCATGACTGATTTAGAGATA
ATTCTTGAATTTTGGAACTAGAATCTATAATGAGCCTAAATTAAAACATTGTGAACTAGTAAGGGCGAAT
TCGACCCAGCTTTCTTGTACAAAGTGGTTCGATAATTCTTAATTAACTAGTTCTAGAGCGGCCGCCACCG
CGGTGGAGCTCGAATTCGTAATCATGTCATAGCTGTTTCCTGTGTGAAATTGTTATCCGCTCACAATTCC
ACACAACATACGAGCCGGAAGCATAAAGTGTAAAGCCTGGGGTGCCTAATGAGTGAGCTAACTCACATTA
ATTGCGTTGCGCTCACTGCCCGCTTTCCAGTCGGGAAACCTGTCGTGCCAGCTGCATTAATGAATCGGCC
AACGCGCGGGGAGAGGCGGTTTGCGTATTGGCTAGAGCAGCTTGCCAACATGGTGGAGCACGACACTCTC
GTCTACTCCAAGAATATCAAAGATACAGTCTCAGAAGACCAAAGGGCTATTGAGACTTTTCAACAAAGGG
TAATATCGGGAAACCTCCTCGGATTCCATTGCCCAGCTATCTGTCACTTCATCAAAAGGACAGTAGAAAA
GGAAGGTGGCACCTACAAATGCCATCATTGCGATAAAGGAAAGGCTATCGTTCAAGATGCCTCTGCCGAC
AGTGGTCCCAAAGATGGACCCCCACCCACGAGGAGCATCGTGGAAAAAGAAGACGTTCCAACCACGTCTT
CAAAGCAAGTGGATTGATGTGAACATGGTGGAGCACGACACTCTCGTCTACTCCAAGAATATCAAAGATA
CAGTCTCAGAAGACCAAAGGGCTATTGAGACTTTTCAACAAAGGGTAATATCGGGAAACCTCCTCGGATT
CCATTGCCCAGCTATCTGTCACTTCATCAAAAGGACAGTAGAAAAGGAAGGTGGCACCTACAAATGCCAT
CATTGCGATAAAGGAAAGGCTATCGTTCAAGATGCCTCTGCCGACAGTGGTCCCAAAGATGGACCCCCAC
CCACGAGGAGCATCGTGGAAAAAGAAGACGTTCCAACCACGTCTTCAAAGCAAGTGGATTGATGTGATAT
CTCCACTGACGTAAGGGATGACGCACAATCCCACTATCCTTCGCAAGACCCTTCCTCTATATAAGGAAGT
TCATTTCATTTGGAGAGGACACGCTGAAATCACCAGTCTCTCTCTACAAATCTATCTCTCTCGAGTCTAC
CATGAGCCCAGAACGACGCCCGGCCGACATCCGCCGTGCCACCGAGGCGGACATGCCGGCGGTCTGCACC
ATCGTCAACCACTACATCGAGACAAGCACGGTCAACTTCCGTACCGAGCCGCAGGAACCGCAGGAGTGGA
CGGACGACCTCGTCCGTCTGCGGGAGCGCTATCCCTGGCTCGTCGCCGAGGTGGACGGCGAGGTCGCCGG
CATCGCCTACGCGGGCCCCTGGAAGGCACGCAACGCCTACGACTGGACGGCCGAGTCGACCGTGTACGTC
TCCCCCCGCCACCAGCGGACGGGACTGGGCTCCACGCTCTACACCCACCTGCTGAAGTCCCTGGAGGCAC
AGGGCTTCAAGAGCGTGGTCGCTGTCATCGGGCTGCCCAACGACCCGAGCGTGCGCATGCACGAGGCGCT
CGGATATGCCCCCCGCGGCATGCTGCGGGCGGCCGGCTTCAAGCACGGGAACTGGCATGACGTGGGTTTC
TGGCAGCTGGACTTCAGCCTGCCGGTACCGCCCCGTCCGGTCCTGCCCGTCACCGAGATTTGACTCGAGT
TTCTCCATAATAATGTGTGAGTAGTTCCCAGATAAGGGAATTAGGGTTCCTATAGGGTTTCGCTCATGTG
TTGAGCATATAAGAAACCCTTAGTATGTATTTGTATTTGTAAAATACTTCTATCAATAAAATTTCTAATT
CCTAAAACCAAAATCCAGTACTAAAATCCAGATCCCCCGAATTAATTCGGCGTTAATTCAGTACATTAAA
AACGTCCGCAATGTGTTATTAAGTTGTCTAAGCGTCAATTTGTTTACACCACAATATATCCTGCCACCAG
CCAGCCAACAGCTCCCCGACCGGCAGCTCGGCACAAAATCACCACTCGATACAGGCAGCCCATCAGTCCG
GGACGGCGTCAGCGGGAGAGCCGTTGTAAGGCGGCAGACTTTGCTCATGTTACCGATGCTATTCGGAAGA
ACGGCAACTAAGCTGCCGGGTTTGAAACACGGATGATCTCGCGGAGGGTAGCATGTTGATTGTAACGATG
ACAGAGCGTTGCTGCCTGTGATCACCGCGGTTTCAAAATCGGCTCCGTCGATACTATGTTATACGCCAAC
TTTGAAAACAACTTTGAAAAAGCTGTTTTCTGGTATTTAAGGTTTTAGAATGCAAGGAACAGTGAATTGG
AGTTCGTCTTGTTATAATTAGCTTCTTGGGGTATCTTTAAATACTGTAGAAAAGAGGAAGGAAATAATAA
ATGGCTAAAATGAGAATATCACCGGAATTGAAAAAACTGATCGAAAAATACCGCTGCGTAAAAGATACGG
AAGGAATGTCTCCTGCTAAGGTATATAAGCTGGTGGGAGAAAATGAAAACCTATATTTAAAAATGACGGA
CAGCCGGTATAAAGGGACCACCTATGATGTGGAACGGGAAAAGGACATGATGCTATGGCTGGAAGGAAAG
CTGCCTGTTCCAAAGGTCCTGCACTTTGAACGGCATGATGGCTGGAGCAATCTGCTCATGAGTGAGGCCG
ATGGCGTCCTTTGCTCGGAAGAGTATGAAGATGAACAAAGCCCTGAAAAGATTATCGAGCTGTATGCGGA
GTGCATCAGGCTCTTTCACTCCATCGACATATCGGATTGTCCCTATACGAATAGCTTAGACAGCCGCTTA
GCCGAATTGGATTACTTACTGAATAACGATCTGGCCGATGTGGATTGCGAAAACTGGGAAGAAGACACTC
CATTTAAAGATCCGCGCGAGCTGTATGATTTTTTAAAGACGGAAAAGCCCGAAGAGGAACTTGTCTTTTC
CCACGGCGACCTGGGAGACAGCAACATCTTTGTGAAAGATGGCAAAGTAAGTGGCTTTATTGATCTTGGG
AGAAGCGGCAGGGCGGACAAGTGGTATGACATTGCCTTCTGCGTCCGGTCGATCAGGGAGGATATCGGGG
AAGAACAGTATGTCGAGCTATTTTTTGACTTACTGGGGATCAAGCCTGATTGGGAGAAAATAAAATATTA
TATTTTACTGGATGAATTGTTTTAGTACCTAGAATGCATGACCAAAATCCCTTAACGTGAGTTTTCGTTC
CACTGAGCGTCAGACCCCGTAGAAAAGATCAAAGGATCTTCTTGAGATCCTTTTTTTCTGCGCGTAATCT
GCTGCTTGCAAACAAAAAAACCACCGCTACCAGCGGTGGTTTGTTTGCCGGATCAAGAGCTACCAACTCT
TTTTCCGAAGGTAACTGGCTTCAGCAGAGCGCAGATACCAAATACTGTCCTTCTAGTGTAGCCGTAGTTA
GGCCACCACTTCAAGAACTCTGTAGCACCGCCTACATACCTCGCTCTGCTAATCCTGTTACCAGTGGCTG
CTGCCAGTGGCGATAAGTCGTGTCTTACCGGGTTGGACTCAAGACGATAGTTACCGGATAAGGCGCAGCG
GTCGGGCTGAACGGGGGGTTCGTGCACACAGCCCAGCTTGGAGCGAACGACCTACACCGAACTGAGATAC
CTACAGCGTGAGCTATGAGAAAGCGCCACGCTTCCCGAAGGGAGAAAGGCGGACAGGTATCCGGTAAGCG
GCAGGGTCGGAACAGGAGAGCGCACGAGGGAGCTTCCAGGGGGAAACGCCTGGTATCTTTATAGTCCTGT
CGGGTTTCGCCACCTCTGACTTGAGCGTCGATTTTTGTGATGCTCGTCAGGGGGGCGGAGCCTATGGAAA
AACGCCAGCAACGCGGCCTTTTTACGGTTCCTGGCCTTTTGCTGGCCTTTTGCTCACATGTTCTTTCCTG
CGTTATCCCCTGATTCTGTGGATAACCGTATTACCGCCTTTGAGTGAGCTGATACCGCTCGCCGCAGCCG
AACGACCGAGCGCAGCGAGTCAGTGAGCGAGGAAGCGGAAGAGCGCCTGATGCGGTATTTTCTCCTTACG
CATCTGTGCGGTATTTCACACCGCATATGGTGCACTCTCAGTACAATCTGCTCTGATGCCGCATAGTTAA
GCCAGTATACACTCCGCTATCGCTACGTGACTGGGTCATGGCTGCGCCCCGACACCCGCCAACACCCGCT
GACGCGCCCTGACGGGCTTGTCTGCTCCCGGCATCCGCTTACAGACAAGCTGTGACCGTCTCCGGGAGCT
GCATGTGTCAGAGGTTTTCACCGTCATCACCGAAACGCGCGAGGCAGGGTGCCTTGATGTGGGCGCCGGC
GGTCGAGTGGCGACGGCGCGGCTTGTCCGCGCCCTGGTAGATTGCCTGGCCGTAGGCCAGCCATTTTTGA
GCGGCCAGCGGCCGCGATAGGCCGACGCGAAGCGGCGGGGCGTAGGGAGCGCAGCGACCGAAGGGTAGGC
GCTTTTTGCAGCTCTTCGGCTGTGCGCTGGCCAGACAGTTATGCACAGGCCAGGCGGGTTTTAAGAGTTT
TAATAAGTTTTAAAGAGTTTTAGGCGGAAAAATCGCCTTTTTTCTCTTTTATATCAGTCACTTACATGTG
TGACCGGTTCCCAATGTACGGCTTTGGGTTCCCAATGTACGGGTTCCGGTTCCCAATGTACGGCTTTGGG
TTCCCAATGTACGTGCTATCCACAGGAAACAGACCTTTTCGACCTTTTTCCCCTGCTAGGGCAATTTGCC
CTAGCATCTGCTCCGTACATTAGGAACCGGCGGATGCTTCGCCCTCGATCAGGTTGCGGTAGCGCATGAC
TAGGATCGGGCCAGCCTGCCCCGCCTCCTCCTTCAAATCGTACTCCGGCAGGTCATTTGACCCGATCAGC
TTGCGCACGGTGAAACAGAACTTCTTGAACTCTCCGGCGCTGCCACTGCGTTCGTAGATCGTCTTGAACA
ACCATCTGGCTTCTGCCTTGCCTGCGGCGCGGCGTGCCAGGCGGTAGAGAAAACGGCCGATGCCGGGATC
GATCAAAAAGTAATCGGGGTGAACCGTCAGCACGTCCGGGTTCTTGCCTTCTGTGATCTCGCGGTACATC
CAATCAGCTAGCTCGATCTCGATGTACTCCGGCCGCCCGGTTTCGCTCTTTACGATCTTGTAGCGGCTAA
TCAAGGCTTCACCCTCGGATACCGTCACCAGGCGGCCGTTCTTGGCCTTCTTCGTACGCTGCATGGCAAC
GTGCGTGGTGTTTAACCGAATGCAGGTTTCTACCAGGTCGTCTTTCTGCTTTCCGCCATCGGCTCGCCGG
CAGAACTTGAGTACGTCCGCAACGTGTGGACGGAACACGCGGCCGGGCTTGTCTCCCTTCCCTTCCCGGT
ATCGGTTCATGGATTCGGTTAGATGGGAAACCGCCATCAGTACCAGGTCGTAATCCCACACACTGGCCAT
GCCGGCCGGCCCTGCGGAAACCTCTACGTGCCCGTCTGGAAGCTCGTAGCGGATCACCTCGCCAGCTCGT
CGGTCACGCTTCGACAGACGGAAAACGGCCACGTCCATGATGCTGCGACTATCGCGGGTGCCCACGTCAT
AGAGCATCGGAACGAAAAAATCTGGTTGCTCGTCGCCCTTGGGCGGCTTCCTAATCGACGGCGCACCGGC
TGCCGGCGGTTGCCGGGATTCTTTGCGGATTCGATCAGCGGCCGCTTGCCACGATTCACCGGGGCGTGCT
TCTGCCTCGATGCGTTGCCGCTGGGCGGCCTGCGCGGCCTTCAACTTCTCCACCAGGTCATCACCCAGCG
CCGCGCCGATTTGTACCGGGCCGGATGGTTTGCGACCGCTCACGCCGATTCCTCGGGCTTGGGGGTTCCA
GTGCCATTGCAGGGCCGGCAGGCAACCCAGCCGCTTACGCCTGGCCAACCGCCCGTTCCTCCACACATGG
GGCATTCCACGGCGTCGGTGCCTGGTTGTTCTTGATTTTCCATGCCGCCTCCTTTAGCCGCTAAAATTCA
TCTACTCATTTATTCATTTGCTCATTTACTCTGGTAGCTGCGCGATGTATTCAGATAGCAGCTCGGTAAT
GGTCTTGCCTTGGCGTACCGCGTACATCTTCAGCTTGGTGTGATCCTCCGCCGGCAACTGAAAGTTGACC
CGCTTCATGGCTGGCGTGTCTGCCAGGCTGGCCAACGTTGCAGCCTTGCTGCTGCGTGCGCTCGGACGGC
CGGCACTTAGCGTGTTTGTGCTTTTGCTCATTTTCTCTTTACCTCATTAACTCAAATGAGTTTTGATTTA
ATTTCAGCGGCCAGCGCCTGGACCTCGCGGGCAGCGTCGCCCTCGGGTTCTGATTCAAGAACGGTTGTGC
CGGCGGCGGCAGTGCCTGGGTAGCTCACGCGCTGCGTGATACGGGACTCAAGAATGGGCAGCTCGTACCC
GGCCAGCGCCTCGGCAACCTCACCGCCGATGCGCGTGCCTTTGATCGCCCGCGACACGACAAAGGCCGCT
TGTAGCCTTCCATCCGTGACCTCAATGCGCTGCTTAACCAGCTCCACCAGGTCGGCGGTGGCCCATATGT
CGTAAGGGCTTGGCTGCACCGGAATCAGCACGAAGTCGGCTGCCTTGATCGCGGACACAGCCAAGTCCGC
CGCCTGGGGCGCTCCGTCGATCACTACGAAGTCGCGCCGGCCGATGGCCTTCACGTCGCGGTCAATCGTC
GGGCGGTCGATGCCGACAACGGTTAGCGGTTGATCTTCCCGCACGGCCGCCCAATCGCGGGCACTGCCCT
GGGGATCGGAATCGACTAACAGAACATCGGCCCCGGCGAGTTGCAGGGCGCGGGCTAGATGGGTTGCGAT
GGTCGTCTTGCCTGACCCGCCTTTCTGGTTAAGTACAGCGATAACCTTCATGCGTTCCCCTTGCGTATTT
GTTTATTTACTCATCGCATCATATACGCAGCGACCGCATGACGCAAGCTGTTTTACTCAAATACACATCA
CCTTTTTAGACGGCGGCGCTCGGTTTCTTCAGCGGCCAAGCTGGCCGGCCAGGCCGCCAGCTTGGCATCA
GACAAACCGGCCAGGATTTCATGCAGCCGCACGGTTGAGACGTGCGCGGGCGGCTCGAACACGTACCCGG
CCGCGATCATCTCCGCCTCGATCTCTTCGGTAATGAAAAACGGTTCGTCCTGGCCGTCCTGGTGCGGTTT
CATGCTTGTTCCTCTTGGCGTTCATTCTCGGCGGCCGCCAGGGCGTCGGCCTCGGTCAATGCGTCCTCAC
GGAAGGCACCGCGCCGCCTGGCCTCGGTGGGCGTCACTTCCTCGCTGCGCTCAAGTGCGCGGTACAGGGT
CGAGCGATGCACGCCAAGCAGTGCAGCCGCCTCTTTCACGGTGCGGCCTTCCTGGTCGATCAGCTCGCGG
GCGTGCGCGATCTGTGCCGGGGTGAGGGTAGGGCGGGGGCCAAACTTCACGCCTCGGGCCTTGGCGGCCT
CGCGCCCGCTCCGGGTGCGGTCGATGATTAGGGAACGCTCGAACTCGGCAATGCCGGCGAACACGGTCAA
CACCATGCGGCCGGCCGGCGTGGTGGTGTCGGCCCACGGCTCTGCCAGGCTACGCAGGCCCGCGCCGGCC
TCCTGGATGCGCTCGGCAATGTCCAGTAGGTCGCGGGTGCTGCGGGCCAGGCGGTCTAGCCTGGTCACTG
TCACAACGTCGCCAGGGCGTAGGTGGTCAAGCATCCTGGCCAGCTCCGGGCGGTCGCGCCTGGTGCCGGT
GATCTTCTCGGAAAACAGCTTGGTGCAGCCGGCCGCGTGCAGTTCGGCCCGTTGGTTGGTCAAGTCCTGG
TCGTCGGTGCTGACGCGGGCATAGCCCAGCAGGCCAGCGGCGGCGCTCTTGTTCATGGCGTAATGTCTCC
GGTTCTAGTCGCAAGTATT
